>Addgene plasmid #229162 | lvl0-I-F1 | addgene full sequence | sequence record 459755 | Addgene NGS Result
TTGAGATCCTTTTTTTCTGCGCGTAATCTGCTGCTTGCAAACAAAAAAACCACCGCTACCAGCGGTGGTT
TGTTTGCCGGATCAAGAGCTACCAACTCTTTTTCCGAAGGTAACTGGCTTCAGCAGAGCGCAGATACCAA
ATACTGTTCTTCTAGTGTAGCCGTAGTTAGGCCACCACTTCAAGAACTCTGTAGCACCGCCTACATACCT
CGCTCTGCTAATCCTGTTACCAGTGGCTGCTGCCAGTGGCGATAAGTCGTGTCTTACCGGGTTGGACTCA
AGACGATAGTTACCGGATAAGGCGCAGCGGTCGGGCTGAACGGGGGGTTCGTGCACACAGCCCAGCTTGG
AGCGAACGACCTACACCGAACTGAGATACCTACAGCGTGAGCTATGAGAAAGCGCCACGCTTCCCGAAGG
GAGAAAGGCGGACAGGTATCCGGTAAGCGGCAGGGTCGGAACAGGAGAGCGCACGAGGGAGCTTCCAGGG
GGAAACGCCTGGTATCTTTATAGTCCTGTCGGGTTTCGCCACCTCTGACTTGAGCGTCGATTTTTGTGAT
GCTCGTCAGGGGGGCGGAGCCTATGGAAAAACGCCAGCAACGCGGCCTTTTTACGGTTCCTGGCCTTTTG
CTGGCCTTTTGCTCACATGTTCTTTCCTGCGTTATCCCCTGATTCTGTGGATAACCGTATTACCGCCTTT
GAGTGAGCTGATACCGCTCGCCGCAGCCGAACGACCGAGCGCAGCGAGTCAGTGAGCGAGGAAGCGGAAG
AGCGCCCAATACGCAAACCGCCTCTCCCCGCGCGTTGGCCGATTCATTAATCACTCTGTGGTCTCAGGAG
CCTTCAAGCCGTTCATCATTTTCTCCAACCGCCATGAAATCCGGCGCATCGATCTTCACAAAGGAGACTA
CAGCGTCCTGGTGCCCGGCCTGCGCAACACCATCGCCCTGGACTTCCACCTCAGCCAGAGCGCCCTCTAC
TGGACCGACGTGGTGGAGGACAAGATCTACCGCGGGAAGCTGCTGGACAACGGAGGTGACCACCGATTGC
TGCCAGGCAGGATGCACACAGGCGGAGCGCTCAGGCGCTAGGGGCCACAGGTCCCATCCAAGTGGCCCCA
AAGCAGAGGCTTGGCTCCCCCATCCCCCACACTTCTGTTCTACTTGAGACCACGAAGTGGCTCTTCAGTG
GACGAAAGGGCCTCGTGATACGCCTATTTTTATAGGTTAATGTCATGATAATAATGGTTTCTTAGACGTC
AGGTGGCACTTTTCGGGGAAATGTGCGCGGAACCCCTATTTGTTTATTTTTCTAAATACATTCAAATATG
TATCCGCTCATGAGACAATAACCCTGATAAATGCTTCAATAATATTGAAAAAGGAAGAGTATGCGCTCAC
GCAACTGGTCCAGAACCTTGACCGAACGCAGCGGTGGTAACGGCGCAGTGGCGGTTTTCATGGCTTGTTA
TGACTGTTTTTTTTTGGGGTACAGTCTATGCCTCGGGCATCCAAGCAGCAAGCGCGTTACGCCGTGGGTC
GATGTTTGATGTTATGGAGCAGCAACGATGTTACGCAGCAGGGCAGTCGCCCTAAAACAAAGTTAAACAT
CATGAGGGAAGCGGTGATCGCCGAAGTATCGACTCAACTATCAGAGGTAGTTGGCGTCATCGAGCGCCAT
CTCGAACCGACGTTGCTGGCCGTACATTTGTACGGCTCCGCAGTGGATGGCGGCCTGAAGCCACACAGCG
ATATTGATTTGCTGGTTACGGTGACCGTAAGGCTTGATGAAACAACGCGGCGAGCTTTGATCAACGACCT
TTTGGAAACTTCGGCTTCCCCTGGAGAGAGCGAGATTCTCCGCGCTGTAGAAGTCACCATTGTTGTGCAC
GACGACATCATTCCGTGGCGTTATCCAGCTAAGCGCGAACTGCAATTTGGAGAATGGCAGCGCAATGACA
TTCTTGCAGGTATCTTCGAGCCAGCCACGATCGACATTGATCTGGCTATCTTGCTGACAAAAGCAAGAGA
ACATAGCGTTGCCTTGGTAGGTCCAGCGGCGGAGGAACTCTTTGATCCGGTTCCTGAACAGGATCTATTT
GAGGCGCTAAATGAAACCTTAACGCTATGGAACTCGCCGCCCGACTGGGCTGGCGATGAGCGAAATGTAG
TGCTTACGTTGTCCCGCATTTGGTACAGCGCAGTAACCGGCAAAATCGCGCCGAAGGATGTCGCTGCCGA
CTGGGCAATGGAGCGCCTGCCGGCCCAGTATCAGCCCGTCATACTTGAAGCTAGACAGGCTTATCTTGGA
CAAGAAGAAGATCGCTTGGCCTCGCGCGCAGATCAGTTGGAAGAATTTGTCCATTACGTAAAAGGCGAGA
TCACCAAGGTAGTCGGCAAATAACTGTCAGACCAAGTTTACTCATATATACTTTAGATTGATTTAAAACT
TCATTTTTAATTTAAAAGGATCTAGGTGAAGATCCTTTTTGATAATCTCATGACCAAAATCCCTTAACGT
GAGTTTTCGTTCCACTGAGCGTCAGACCCCGTAGAAAAGATCAAAGGATCTTC
Features (pLannotate 1.2.2; 6 found; start..end, strand, type, name):
      1..589     +  rep_origin     ori: high-copy-number ColE1/pMB1/pBR322/pUC origin of replication
    772..821     +  CDS            lacI (fragment): lac repressor; lacI; The lac repressor binds to the lac operator to inhibit transcription in E. coli. This inhibition can be relieved by adding lactose or isopropyl-β-D-thiogalactopyranoside (IPTG).
   1286..1390    +  promoter       AmpR promoter: bla
   1381..1461    -  CDS            int (fragment): INT2_ECOLX - Protein inferred from homology: Swiss-Prot protein existence level 3. Putative integrase believed to be involved in the insertion of antibiotic resistance genes into plasmids and transposons. From Escherichia coli.
   1549..1605    +  CDS            GmR (fragment): gentamycin acetyltransferase; aacC1; confers resistance to gentamycin
   1612..2400    +  CDS            aadA: S3AD_ECOLX - Experimental evidence at protein level: Swiss-Prot protein existence level 1. Mediates bacterial resistance to the antibiotics streptomycin and spectinomycin. From Escherichia coli.
