[The description below was written by a language model from this plasmid's Addgene catalogue record and pLannotate feature annotations shown in this document.]
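Description:
lvl0-I-F1 is a small (about 2.6 kb) level 0 part plasmid from a hierarchical synthetic-biology toolkit built for rapid assembly of synthetic gene networks in mammalian cells. It sits in the lvl0-I backbone, the position reserved for insulator parts, and carries an insert called F1, recorded as being of human origin. As a level 0 entry it is a storage and donor vector for a single modular element rather than an expression construct. It contains no mammalian promoter, coding sequence or polyadenylation signal, and the insulator is meant to be combined with other parts in higher-level assemblies. The record gives the cloning method only as restriction enzyme based, with the cloning sites unknown, so the exact assembly junctions are not stated.

Propagation in E. coli relies on a high-copy ColE1/pUC-type origin, and selection is by spectinomycin through an aadA aminoglycoside adenylyltransferase gene. This gene lies downstream of a bla (AmpR) promoter. The short annotated fragments of an integrase and of a gentamicin acetyltransferase next to aadA probably reflect sequence carried over from the integron context in which this resistance cassette naturally occurs, and they are too short to encode functional proteins. The same applies to a roughly 50 bp match to lacI.

The automated annotation does not identify the F1 insulator itself. It presumably lies in the unannotated stretch between the origin and the resistance cassette, but the record does not define its boundaries or its nature. The depositor notes that the plasmid is slightly modified from the published version without any functional difference.
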