Addgene plasmid #229162: lvl0-I-F1
Purpose: lvl 0 insulator
Depositing lab: Ron Weiss. Depositing organization: Massachusetts Institute of Technology. Publication: A platform for rapid prototyping of synthetic gene networks in mammalian cells. Duportet X, Wroblewska L, Guye P, Li Y, Eyquem J, Rieders J, Rimchala T, Batt G, Weiss R. Nucleic Acids Res. 2014 Dec 1;42(21):13440-51. doi: 10.1093/nar/gku1082. Epub 2014 Nov 5. PubMed 25378321.
Backbone
  Vector backbone: lvl0-I [backbone]
  Vector type: Synthetic Biology
Growth in bacteria
  Bacterial resistance: Spectinomycin, 50 μg/mL
  Growth temperature: 37°C
  Growth strain: DH5alpha
  Copy number: High Copy
Gene/Insert
  Gene/Insert name: F1
  Species: H. sapiens (human)
  Cloning method: Restriction Enzyme; 5′ cloning site Unknown (unknown if destroyed)
Terms and licenses: Academic/Nonprofit Terms; Industry Terms: Not Available to Industry
Depositor comments: This plasmid is slightly modified from the version used in Duportet et al. 2014, but does not have any functional differences.
How to cite: lvl0-I-F1 was a gift from Ron Weiss (Addgene plasmid # 229162 ; http://n2t.net/addgene:229162 ; RRID:Addgene_229162)
